Addgene plasmid #71288: pHEE2E-TRI
Purpose: Egg cell-specific promoter-controlled expression 3×FLAG-NLS-zCas9-NLS and two sgRNAs targeting three genes: ETC2, TRY, and CPC
Depositing lab: Qi-Jun Chen. Depositing organization: China Agricultural University. Publication: Egg cell-specific promoter-controlled CRISPR/Cas9 efficiently generates homozygous mutants for multiple target genes in Arabidopsis in a single generation. Wang ZP, Xing HL, Dong L, Zhang HY, Han CY, Wang XC, Chen QJ. Genome Biol. 2015 Jul 21;16:144. doi: 10.1186/s13059-015-0715-0. PubMed 26193878.
Backbone
  Vector backbone: pCambia
  Vector type: Plant Expression, CRISPR ; Plant binary vector
  Selectable markers: Hygromycin
Growth in bacteria
  Bacterial resistance: Kanamycin, 50 μg/mL
  Growth temperature: 37°C
  Growth strain: DH5alpha
  Copy number: High Copy
Gene/Insert 1
  Gene/Insert name: sgRNA targeting TRY and CPC genes
  Species: Synthetic
  Promoter: U6-26p Arabidopsis U6 gene promoter
  Cloning method: Unknown
  Sequencing primers: 5′ M13-fwd
Gene/Insert 2
  Gene/Insert name: sgRNA targeting ETC2 gene
  Species: Synthetic
  Promoter: U6-26p Arabidopsis U6 gene promoter
  Cloning method: Unknown
  Sequencing primers: 5′ M13-fwd
Gene/Insert 3
  Gene/Insert name: zCas9 (alt name: 3xFLAG-NLS-zCas9-NLS)
  Species: S. pyogenes
  Mutation: Zea mays codon-optimized Cas9
  Promoter: EC1.2 enhancer fused to EC1.1 promoter
  Tag / fusion protein: 3x FLAG (N terminal on insert); NLS (N terminal on insert); NLS (C terminal on insert)
  Cloning method: Unknown
  Sequencing primers: 5′ n/a; 3′ M13-rev
Terms and licenses: Academic/Nonprofit Terms; Industry Terms: Not Available to Industry
Depositor comments: TRY & CPC sgRNA target sequence is: AATATCTCTCTATCTCCTC ETC2 sgRNA target sequence is: GAAGTGAGTAGCATCGAAT See Figure 1B of the associated publication for more details.
How to cite: pHEE2E-TRI was a gift from Qi-Jun Chen (Addgene plasmid # 71288 ; http://n2t.net/addgene:71288 ; RRID:Addgene_71288)
