[The description below was written by a language model from this plasmid's Addgene catalogue record.]
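Description:
pHEE2E-TRI is a plant binary CRISPR/Cas9 vector built on a pCambia backbone. It is maintained in E. coli as a high-copy plasmid under kanamycin selection, and it carries a hygromycin resistance marker for selecting transformed plants. As a binary vector it is designed for Agrobacterium-mediated transfer of its T-DNA into the plant genome. No feature table accompanies the record, so the origins of replication, T-DNA borders and terminators are not itemised.

The payload combines a nuclease cassette with two guide RNA cassettes. The nuclease is zCas9, a Streptococcus pyogenes Cas9 codon-optimised for Zea mays. It carries an N-terminal 3×FLAG tag for detection and nuclear localisation signals at both ends to direct it to the nucleus. Its expression is driven by a chimeric regulatory element in which the EC1.2 enhancer is fused to the EC1.1 promoter, restricting Cas9 production to the egg cell. Each of the two synthetic sgRNAs is listed as being transcribed from the Arabidopsis U6-26 promoter, a Pol III promoter suited to small RNA expression. One guide targets a site shared by TRY and CPC and the other targets ETC2, so two guides address three genes.

Confining Cas9 activity to the egg cell is meant to place editing at the very start of development rather than later in somatic tissue. This favours non-mosaic plants over chimeras. According to the associated publication title, the approach efficiently generates homozygous mutants for multiple target genes in Arabidopsis within a single generation, and this plasmid applies it to the ETC2/TRY/CPC triple target.
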