>Addgene plasmid #71288 | pHEE2E-TRI | addgene partial sequence | sequence record 134889 | hSpCas9-R1 5'-CGCTCGTGCTTCTTATCCTC-3'
ATCGTCAACCTTCGCCATCTCGTTGGAGAAAATCTCCTGCAGGTAGCAGATGCGATTCTTCCTGCGCGTG
TACCGCCTGCGGGCGGTGCGCTTGAGCCGCGTAGCCTCAGCCGTCTCGCCGCTGTCGAACAGGAGAGCGC
CAATGAGATTCTTCTTGATGGAATGCCGATCGGTGTTGCCCAGGACCTTGAACTTCTTTGAGGGCACCTT
GTACTCGTCGGTGATCACGGCCCAGCCAACAGAGTTAGTCCCAATATCGAGGCCGATCGAGTACTTCTTG
TCAGCAGCTGGCACCCCGTGGATGCCAACCTTCCTCTTCTTCTTCGGAGCCATCTTGTCATCATCATCCT
TGTAATCAATGTCGTGGTCCTTGTAATCCCCGTCGTGGTCCTTGTAATCCATCTAGATTTCTCAACAGAT
TGATAAGGTCGAAAGAAGAAAGAGTAGAAGTTGCTTTGGTTGATTTGTTTGTGATGAGAATTGTGTGTTA
ACTTTAGAGAGTTTATATAGAGACAGTAGAGACTTGACTGTTACAAATAAATGGTAGAGTGAAAGCCCAA
GTAATTACGAGGGAAGCTCATTAGATTGTGAGATAATTAGTGCTTAGTGGTTTAGTGGGTAAACTAGGTG
TAATTACTCTATTAAAAGCTGCGTAATTAGTGGGTCTGTTTAGGGGCTAATGGGCCGGATTAGAATCACT
CAGTCTGAAACTCGTTTGATTTAGTTCAATAGAACCAAATCAGCTTTACCATCAAA
