>Addgene plasmid #71288 | pHEE2E-TRI | addgene partial sequence | sequence record 134892 | M13-F20 5'-TGTAAAACGACGGCCAGT-3'
ATCATTTCTTCTTAGCTTTTTTTCTTCTTCTTCGTTCATACAGTTTTTTTTTGTTTATCAGCTTACATTT
TCTTGAACCGTAGCTTTCGTTTTCTTCTTTTTAACTTTCCATTCGGAGTTTTTGTATCTTGTTTCATAGT
TTGTCCCAGGATTAGAATGATTAGGCATCGAACCTTCAAGAATTTGATTGAATAAAACATCTTCATTCTT
AAGATATGAAGATAATCTTCAAAAGGCCCCTGGGAATCTGAAAGAAGAGAAGCAGGCCCATTTATATGGG
AAAGAACAATAGTATTTCTTATATAGGCCCATTTAAGTTGAAAACAATCTTCAAAAGTCCCACATCGCTT
AGATAAGAAAACGAAGCTGAGTTTATATACAGCTAGAGTCGAAGTAGTGATTGAATATCTCTCTATCTCC
TCGTTTTAGAGCTAGAAATAGCAAGTTAAAATAAGGCTAGTCCGTTATCAACTTGAAAAAGTGGCACCGA
GTCGGTGCTTTTTTTTGCAAAATTTTCCAGATCGATTTCTTCTTCCTCTGTTCTTCGGCGTTCAATTTCT
GGGGTTTTCTCTTCGTTTTCTGTAACTGAAACCTAAAATTTGACCTAAAAAAATCTCAAATAATATGATT
CAGTGGTTTTGTACTTTTCAGTTAGTTGAGTTTTGCAGTTCCGATGAGATAAACCAATATTAATCCAAAC
TACTGCAGCCTGACAGACAAATGAGGATGCAAACAATT
