LOCUS       Exported 16482 bp ds-DNA circular SYN 12-MAY-2021
DEFINITION  Egg cell-specific promoter-controlled expression
            3×FLAG-NLS-zCas9-NLS and two sgRNAs targeting three genes: ETC2,
            TRY, and CPC.
ACCESSION   .
VERSION     .
KEYWORDS    pHEE2E-TRI
SOURCE      synthetic DNA construct
  ORGANISM  synthetic DNA construct
REFERENCE   1 (bases 1 to 16482)
  AUTHORS   Wang ZP, Xing HL, Dong L, Zhang HY, Han CY, Wang XC, Chen QJ
  TITLE     Egg cell-specific promoter-controlled CRISPR/Cas9 efficiently
            generates homozygous mutants for multiple target genes in
            Arabidopsis in a single generation.
  JOURNAL   Genome Biol. 2015 Jul 21;16:144. doi: 10.1186/s13059-015-0715-0.
  PUBMED    26193878
REFERENCE   2 (bases 1 to 16482)
  AUTHORS   .
  TITLE     Direct Submission
  JOURNAL   Exported May 12, 2021 from SnapGene Server 1.1.58
            http://www.snapgene.com
FEATURES             Location/Qualifiers
     source          1..16482
                     /organism="synthetic DNA construct"
                     /mol_type="other DNA"
     primer_bind     complement(19..38)
                     /label=pRS-marker
                     /note="pRS vectors, use to sequence yeast selectable
                     marker"
     primer_bind     179..201
                     /label=pGEX 3'
                     /note="pGEX vectors, reverse primer"
     rep_origin      437..631
                     /label=pVS1 oriV
                     /note="origin of replication for the Pseudomonas plasmid
                     pVS1 (Heeb et al., 2000)"
     CDS             complement(697..1770)
                     /codon_start=1
                     /product="replication protein from the Pseudomonas plasmid
                     pVS1 (Heeb et al., 2000)"
                     /label=pVS1 RepA
                     /translation="MSGRKPSGPVQIGAALGDDLVEKLKAAQAAQRQRIEAEARPGESW
                     QAAADRIRKESRQPPAAGAPSIRKPPKGDEQPDFFVPMLYDVGTRDSRSIMDVAVFRLS
                     KRDRRAGEVIRYELPDGHVEVSAGPAGMASVWDYDLVLMAVSHLTESMNRYREGKGDKP
                     GRVFRPHVADVLKFCRRADGGKQKDDLVETCIRLNTTHVAMQRTKKAKNGRLVTVSEGE
                     ALISRYKIVKSETGRPEYIEIELADWMYREITEGKNPDVLTVHPDYFLIDPGIGRFLYR
                     LARRAAGKAEARWLFKTIYERSGSAGEFKKFCFTVRKLIGSNDLPEYDLKEEAGQAGPI
                     LVMRYRNLIEGEASAGS"
     CDS             complement(2199..2828)
                     /codon_start=1
                     /product="stability protein from the Pseudomonas plasmid
                     pVS1 (Heeb et al., 2000)"
                     /label=pVS1 StaA
                     /translation="MKVIAVLNQKGGSGKTTIATHLARALQLAGADVLLVDSDPQGSAR
                     DWAAVREDQPLTVVGIDRPTIDRDVKAIGRRDFVVIDGAPQAADLAVSAIKAADFVLIP
                     VQPSPYDIWATADLVELVKQRIEVTDGRLQAAFVVSRAIKGTRIGGEVAEALAGYELPI
                     LESRITQRVSYPGTAAAGTTVLESEPEGDAAREVQALAAEIKSKLI"
     misc_feature    4129..4153
                     /label=RB T-DNA repeat
                     /note="right border repeat from nopaline C58 T-DNA"
     primer_bind     4341..4363
                     /label=M13/pUC Forward
                     /note="In lacZ gene"
     primer_bind     4355..4372
                     /label=M13 Forward
                     /note="In lacZ gene. Also called M13-F20 or M13 (-21)
                     Forward"
     primer_bind     4356..4372
                     /label=M13 fwd
                     /note="common sequencing primer, one of multiple similar
                     variants"
     misc_RNA        4826..4901
                     /label=gRNA scaffold
                     /note="guide RNA scaffold for the Streptococcus pyogenes
                     CRISPR/Cas9 system"
     misc_RNA        5398..5473
                     /label=gRNA scaffold
                     /note="guide RNA scaffold for the Streptococcus pyogenes
                     CRISPR/Cas9 system"
     CDS             7043..7108
                     /codon_start=1
                     /product="three tandem FLAG(R) epitope tags, followed by an
                     enterokinase cleavage site"
                     /label=3xFLAG
                     /translation="DYKDHDGDYKDHDIDYKDDDDK"
     CDS             7115..7135
                     /codon_start=1
                     /product="nuclear localization signal of SV40 (simian virus
                     40) large T antigen"
                     /label=SV40 NLS
                     /translation="PKKKRKV"
     CDS             7160..11260
                     /codon_start=1
                     /product="Cas9 (Csn1) endonuclease from the Streptococcus
                     pyogenes Type II CRISPR/Cas system"
                     /label=Cas9
                     /note="generates RNA-guided double strand breaks in DNA"
                     /translation="DKKYSIGLDIGTNSVGWAVITDEYKVPSKKFKVLGNTDRHSIKKN
                     LIGALLFDSGETAEATRLKRTARRRYTRRKNRICYLQEIFSNEMAKVDDSFFHRLEESF
                     LVEEDKKHERHPIFGNIVDEVAYHEKYPTIYHLRKKLVDSTDKADLRLIYLALAHMIKF
                     RGHFLIEGDLNPDNSDVDKLFIQLVQTYNQLFEENPINASGVDAKAILSARLSKSRRLE
                     NLIAQLPGEKKNGLFGNLIALSLGLTPNFKSNFDLAEDAKLQLSKDTYDDDLDNLLAQI
                     GDQYADLFLAAKNLSDAILLSDILRVNTEITKAPLSASMIKRYDEHHQDLTLLKALVRQ
                     QLPEKYKEIFFDQSKNGYAGYIDGGASQEEFYKFIKPILEKMDGTEELLVKLNREDLLR
                     KQRTFDNGSIPHQIHLGELHAILRRQEDFYPFLKDNREKIEKILTFRIPYYVGPLARGN
                     SRFAWMTRKSEETITPWNFEEVVDKGASAQSFIERMTNFDKNLPNEKVLPKHSLLYEYF
                     TVYNELTKVKYVTEGMRKPAFLSGEQKKAIVDLLFKTNRKVTVKQLKEDYFKKIECFDS
                     VEISGVEDRFNASLGTYHDLLKIIKDKDFLDNEENEDILEDIVLTLTLFEDREMIEERL
                     KTYAHLFDDKVMKQLKRRRYTGWGRLSRKLINGIRDKQSGKTILDFLKSDGFANRNFMQ
                     LIHDDSLTFKEDIQKAQVSGQGDSLHEHIANLAGSPAIKKGILQTVKVVDELVKVMGRH
                     KPENIVIEMARENQTTQKGQKNSRERMKRIEEGIKELGSQILKEHPVENTQLQNEKLYL
                     YYLQNGRDMYVDQELDINRLSDYDVDHIVPQSFLKDDSIDNKVLTRSDKNRGKSDNVPS
                     EEVVKKMKNYWRQLLNAKLITQRKFDNLTKAERGGLSELDKAGFIKRQLVETRQITKHV
                     AQILDSRMNTKYDENDKLIREVKVITLKSKLVSDFRKDFQFYKVREINNYHHAHDAYLN
                     AVVGTALIKKYPKLESEFVYGDYKVYDVRKMIAKSEQEIGKATAKYFFYSNIMNFFKTE
                     ITLANGEIRKRPLIETNGETGEIVWDKGRDFATVRKVLSMPQVNIVKKTEVQTGGFSKE
                     SILPKRNSDKLIARKKDWDPKKYGGFDSPTVAYSVLVVAKVEKGKSKKLKSVKELLGIT
                     IMERSSFEKNPIDFLEAKGYKEVKKDLIIKLPKYSLFELENGRKRMLASAGELQKGNEL
                     ALPSKYVNFLYLASHYEKLKGSPEDNEQKQLFVEQHKHYLDEIIEQISEFSKRVILADA
                     NLDKVLSAYNKHRDKPIREQAENIIHLFTLTNLGAPAAFKYFDTTIDRKRYTSTKEVLD
                     ATLIHQSITGLYETRIDLSQLGGD"
     RBS             11173..11181
                     /label=Shine-Dalgarno sequence
                     /note="full consensus sequence for ribosome-binding sites
                     upstream of start codons in E. coli; complementary to a
                     region in the 3' end of the 16S rRNA (Chen et al., 1994)"
     CDS             11261..11308
                     /codon_start=1
                     /product="bipartite nuclear localization signal from
                     nucleoplasmin"
                     /label=nucleoplasmin NLS
                     /translation="KRPAATKKAGQAKKKK"
     primer_bind     complement(11965..11981)
                     /label=M13 rev
                     /note="common sequencing primer, one of multiple similar
                     variants"
     primer_bind     complement(11965..11981)
                     /label=M13 Reverse
                     /note="In lacZ gene. Also called M13-rev"
     primer_bind     complement(11978..12000)
                     /label=M13/pUC Reverse
                     /note="In lacZ gene"
     protein_bind    11989..12005
                     /label=lac operator
                     /bound_moiety="lac repressor encoded by lacI"
                     /note="The lac repressor binds to the lac operator to
                     inhibit transcription in E. coli. This inhibition can be
                     relieved by adding lactose or
                     isopropyl-beta-D-thiogalactopyranoside (IPTG)."
     promoter        complement(12013..12043)
                     /label=lac promoter
                     /note="promoter for the E. coli lac operon"
     protein_bind    12058..12079
                     /label=CAP binding site
                     /bound_moiety="E. coli catabolite activator protein"
                     /note="CAP binding activates transcription in the presence
                     of cAMP."
     promoter        12270..12946
                     /label=CaMV 35S promoter (enhanced)
                     /note="cauliflower mosaic virus 35S promoter with a
                     duplicated enhancer region"
     primer_bind     12883..12903
                     /label=35S promoter
                     /note="CaMV 35S promoter, forward primer"
     CDS             13013..14038
                     /codon_start=1
                     /gene="aph(4)-Ia"
                     /product="aminoglycoside phosphotransferase from E. coli"
                     /label=HygR
                     /note="confers resistance to hygromycin"
                     /translation="MKKPELTATSVEKFLIEKFDSVSDLMQLSEGEESRAFSFDVGGRG
                     YVLRVNSCADGFYKDRYVYRHFASAALPIPEVLDIGEFSESLTYCISRRSQGVTLQDLP
                     ETELPAVLQPVAEAMDAIAAADLSQTSGFGPFGPQGIGQYTTWRDFICAIADPHVYHWQ
                     TVMDDTVSASVAQALDELMLWAEDCPEVRHLVHADFGSNNVLTDNGRITAVIDWSEAMF
                     GDSQYEVANIFFWRPWLACMEQQTRYFERRHPELAGSPRLRAYMLRIGLDQLYQSLVDG
                     NFDDAAWAQGRCDAIVRSGAGTVGRTQIARRSAAVWTDGCVEVLADSGNRRPSTRPRAK
                     K"
     polyA_signal    14079..14253
                     /label=CaMV poly(A) signal
                     /note="cauliflower mosaic virus polyadenylation signal"
     misc_feature    14331..14355
                     /label=LB T-DNA repeat
                     /note="left border repeat from nopaline C58 T-DNA"
     CDS             14780..15574
                     /codon_start=1
                     /gene="aphA-3"
                     /product="aminoglycoside phosphotransferase"
                     /label=KanR
                     /note="confers resistance to kanamycin"
                     /translation="MAKMRISPELKKLIEKYRCVKDTEGMSPAKVYKLVGENENLYLKM
                     TDSRYKGTTYDVEREKDMMLWLEGKLPVPKVLHFERHDGWSNLLMSEADGVLCSEEYED
                     EQSPEKIIELYAECIRLFHSIDISDCPYTNSLDSRLAELDYLLNNDLADVDCENWEEDT
                     PFKDPRELYDFLKTEKPEEELVFSHGDLGDSNIFVKDGKVSGFIDLGRSGRADKWYDIA
                     FCVRSIREDIGEEQYVELFFDLLGIKPDWEKIKYYILLDELF"
     rep_origin      15661..16249
                     /direction=RIGHT
                     /label=ori
                     /note="high-copy-number ColE1/pMB1/pBR322/pUC origin of
                     replication"
     primer_bind     16150..16169
                     /label=pBR322ori-F
                     /note="pBR322 origin, forward primer"
     primer_bind     16403..16420
                     /label=L4440
                     /note="L4440 vector, forward primer"
     misc_feature    16435..93
                     /label=bom
                     /note="basis of mobility region from pBR322"
ORIGIN
        1 catatggtgc actctcagta caatctgctc tgatgccgca tagttaagcc agtatacact
       61 ccgctatcgc tacgtgactg ggtcatggct gcgccccgac acccgccaac acccgctgac
      121 gcgccctgac gggcttgtct gctcccggca tccgcttaca gacaagctgt gaccgtctcc
      181 gggagctgca tgtgtcagag gttttcaccg tcatcaccga aacgcgcgag gcagggtgcc
      241 ttgatgtggg cgccggcggt cgagtggcga cggcgcggct tgtccgcgcc ctggtagatt
      301 gcctggccgt aggccagcca tttttgagcg gccagcggcc gcgataggcc gacgcgaagc
      361 ggcggggcgt agggagcgca gcgaccgaag ggtaggcgct ttttgcagct cttcggctgt
      421 gcgctggcca gacagttatg cacaggccag gcgggtttta agagttttaa taagttttaa
      481 agagttttag gcggaaaaat cgcctttttt ctcttttata tcagtcactt acatgtgtga
      541 ccggttccca atgtacggct ttgggttccc aatgtacggg ttccggttcc caatgtacgg
      601 ctttgggttc ccaatgtacg tgctatccac aggaaacaga ccttttcgac ctttttcccc
      661 tgctagggca atttgcccta gcatctgctc cgtacattag gaaccggcgg atgcttcgcc
      721 ctcgatcagg ttgcggtagc gcatgactag gatcgggcca gcctgccccg cctcctcctt
      781 caaatcgtac tccggcaggt catttgaccc gatcagcttg cgcacggtga aacagaactt
      841 cttgaactct ccggcgctgc cactgcgttc gtagatcgtc ttgaacaacc atctggcttc
      901 tgccttgcct gcggcgcggc gtgccaggcg gtagagaaaa cggccgatgc cgggatcgat
      961 caaaaagtaa tcggggtgaa ccgtcagcac gtccgggttc ttgccttctg tgatctcgcg
     1021 gtacatccaa tcagctagct cgatctcgat gtactccggc cgcccggttt cgctctttac
     1081 gatcttgtag cggctaatca aggcttcacc ctcggatacc gtcaccaggc ggccgttctt
     1141 ggccttcttc gtacgctgca tggcaacgtg cgtggtgttt aaccgaatgc aggtttctac
     1201 caggtcgtct ttctgctttc cgccatcggc tcgccggcag aacttgagta cgtccgcaac
     1261 gtgtggacgg aacacgcggc cgggcttgtc tcccttccct tcccggtatc ggttcatgga
     1321 ttcggttaga tgggaaaccg ccatcagtac caggtcgtaa tcccacacac tggccatgcc
     1381 ggccggccct gcggaaacct ctacgtgccc gtctggaagc tcgtagcgga tcacctcgcc
     1441 agctcgtcgg tcacgcttcg acagacggaa aacggccacg tccatgatgc tgcgactatc
     1501 gcgggtgccc acgtcataga gcatcggaac gaaaaaatct ggttgctcgt cgcccttggg
     1561 cggcttccta atcgacggcg caccggctgc cggcggttgc cgggattctt tgcggattcg
     1621 atcagcggcc gcttgccacg attcaccggg gcgtgcttct gcctcgatgc gttgccgctg
     1681 ggcggcctgc gcggccttca acttctccac caggtcatca cccagcgccg cgccgatttg
     1741 taccgggccg gatggtttgc gaccgctcac gccgattcct cgggcttggg ggttccagtg
     1801 ccattgcagg gccggcaggc aacccagccg cttacgcctg gccaaccgcc cgttcctcca
     1861 cacatggggc attccacggc gtcggtgcct ggttgttctt gattttccat gccgcctcct
     1921 ttagccgcta aaattcatct actcatttat tcatttgctc atttactctg gtagctgcgc
     1981 gatgtattca gatagcagct cggtaatggt cttgccttgg cgtaccgcgt acatcttcag
     2041 cttggtgtga tcctccgccg gcaactgaaa gttgacccgc ttcatggctg gcgtgtctgc
     2101 caggctggcc aacgttgcag ccttgctgct gcgtgcgctc ggacggccgg cacttagcgt
     2161 gtttgtgctt ttgctcattt tctctttacc tcattaactc aaatgagttt tgatttaatt
     2221 tcagcggcca gcgcctggac ctcgcgggca gcgtcgccct cgggttctga ttcaagaacg
     2281 gttgtgccgg cggcggcagt gcctgggtag ctcacgcgct gcgtgatacg ggactcaaga
     2341 atgggcagct cgtacccggc cagcgcctcg gcaacctcac cgccgatgcg cgtgcctttg
     2401 atcgcccgcg acacgacaaa ggccgcttgt agccttccat ccgtgacctc aatgcgctgc
     2461 ttaaccagct ccaccaggtc ggcggtggcc catatgtcgt aagggcttgg ctgcaccgga
     2521 atcagcacga agtcggctgc cttgatcgcg gacacagcca agtccgccgc ctggggcgct
     2581 ccgtcgatca ctacgaagtc gcgccggccg atggccttca cgtcgcggtc aatcgtcggg
     2641 cggtcgatgc cgacaacggt tagcggttga tcttcccgca cggccgccca atcgcgggca
     2701 ctgccctggg gatcggaatc gactaacaga acatcggccc cggcgagttg cagggcgcgg
     2761 gctagatggg ttgcgatggt cgtcttgcct gacccgcctt tctggttaag tacagcgata
     2821 accttcatgc gttccccttg cgtatttgtt tatttactca tcgcatcata tacgcagcga
     2881 ccgcatgacg caagctgttt tactcaaata cacatcacct ttttagacgg cggcgctcgg
     2941 tttcttcagc ggccaagctg gccggccagg ccgccagctt ggcatcagac aaaccggcca
     3001 ggatttcatg cagccgcacg gttgagacgt gcgcgggcgg ctcgaacacg tacccggccg
     3061 cgatcatctc cgcctcgatc tcttcggtaa tgaaaaacgg ttcgtcctgg ccgtcctggt
     3121 gcggtttcat gcttgttcct cttggcgttc attctcggcg gccgccaggg cgtcggcctc
     3181 ggtcaatgcg tcctcacgga aggcaccgcg ccgcctggcc tcggtgggcg tcacttcctc
     3241 gctgcgctca agtgcgcggt acagggtcga gcgatgcacg ccaagcagtg cagccgcctc
     3301 tttcacggtg cggccttcct ggtcgatcag ctcgcgggcg tgcgcgatct gtgccggggt
     3361 gagggtaggg cgggggccaa acttcacgcc tcgggccttg gcggcctcgc gcccgctccg
     3421 ggtgcggtcg atgattaggg aacgctcgaa ctcggcaatg ccggcgaaca cggtcaacac
     3481 catgcggccg gccggcgtgg tggtgtcggc ccacggctct gccaggctac gcaggcccgc
     3541 gccggcctcc tggatgcgct cggcaatgtc cagtaggtcg cgggtgctgc gggccaggcg
     3601 gtctagcctg gtcactgtca caacgtcgcc agggcgtagg tggtcaagca tcctggccag
     3661 ctccgggcgg tcgcgcctgg tgccggtgat cttctcggaa aacagcttgg tgcagccggc
     3721 cgcgtgcagt tcggcccgtt ggttggtcaa gtcctggtcg tcggtgctga cgcgggcata
     3781 gcccagcagg ccagcggcgg cgctcttgtt catggcgtaa tgtctccggt tctagtcgca
     3841 agtattctac tttatgcgac taaaacacgc gacaagaaaa cgccaggaaa agggcagggc
     3901 ggcagcctgt cgcgtaactt aggacttgtg cgacatgtcg ttttcagaag acggctgcac
     3961 tgaacgtcag aagccgactg cactatagca gcggaggggt tggatcaaag tactttgatc
     4021 ccgaggggaa ccctgtggtt ggcatgcaca tacaaatgga cgaacggata aaccttttca
     4081 cgccctttta aatatccgat tattctaata aacgctcttt tctcttaggt ttacccgcca
     4141 atatatcctg tcaaacactg atagtttaaa ctgaaggcgg gaaacgacaa tctgatccaa
     4201 gctcaagctg ctctagcatt cgccattcag gctgcgcaac tgttgggaag ggcgatcggt
     4261 gcgggcctct tcgctattac gccagctggc gaaaggggga tgtgctgcaa ggcgattaag
     4321 ttgggtaacg ccagggtttt cccagtcacg acgttgtaaa acgacggcca gtgccaagct
     4381 tcgacttgcc ttccgcacaa tacatcattt cttcttagct ttttttcttc ttcttcgttc
     4441 atacagtttt tttttgttta tcagcttaca ttttcttgaa ccgtagcttt cgttttcttc
     4501 tttttaactt tccattcgga gtttttgtat cttgtttcat agtttgtccc aggattagaa
     4561 tgattaggca tcgaaccttc aagaatttga ttgaataaaa catcttcatt cttaagatat
     4621 gaagataatc ttcaaaaggc ccctgggaat ctgaaagaag agaagcaggc ccatttatat
     4681 gggaaagaac aatagtattt cttatatagg cccatttaag ttgaaaacaa tcttcaaaag
     4741 tcccacatcg cttagataag aaaacgaagc tgagtttata tacagctaga gtcgaagtag
     4801 tgattgaata tctctctatc tcctcgtttt agagctagaa atagcaagtt aaaataaggc
     4861 tagtccgtta tcaacttgaa aaagtggcac cgagtcggtg cttttttttg caaaattttc
     4921 cagatcgatt tcttcttcct ctgttcttcg gcgttcaatt tctggggttt tctcttcgtt
     4981 ttctgtaact gaaacctaaa atttgaccta aaaaaatctc aaataatatg attcagtggt
     5041 tttgtacttt tcagttagtt gagttttgca gttccgatga gataaaccaa tattaatcca
     5101 aactactgca gcctgacaga caaatgagga tgcaaacaat tttaaagttt atctaacgct
     5161 agctgttttg tttcttctct ctggtgcacc aacgacggcg ttttctcaat cataaagagg
     5221 cttgttttac ttaaggccaa taatgttgat ggatcgaaag aagagggctt ttaataaacg
     5281 agcccgttta agctgtaaac gatgtcaaaa acatcccaca tcgttcagtt gaaaatagaa
     5341 gctctgttta tatattggta gagtcgacta agagattgga agtgagtagc atcgaatgtt
     5401 ttagagctag aaatagcaag ttaaaataag gctagtccgt tatcaacttg aaaaagtggc
     5461 accgagtcgg tgcttttttt tgcaaaattt tccagatcga tttcttcttc ctctgttctt
     5521 cggcgttcaa tttctggggt tttctcttcg ttttctgtaa ctgaaaccta aaatttgacc
     5581 taaaaaaaat ctcaaataat atgattcagt ggttttgtac ttttcagtta gttgagtttt
     5641 gcagttccga tgagataaac caataccatg gttatactag tgaataaaag catttgcgtt
     5701 tggtttatca ttgcgtttat acaaggacag agatccactg agctggaata gcttaaaacc
     5761 attatcagaa caaaataaac cattttttgt taagaatcag agcatagtaa acaacagaaa
     5821 caacctaaga gaggtaactt gtccaagaag atagctaatt atatctattt tataaaagtt
     5881 atcatagttt gtaagtcaca aaagatgcaa ataacagaga aactaggaga cttgagaata
     5941 tacattcttg tatatttgta ttcgagattg tgaaaatttg accataagtt taaattctta
     6001 aaaagatata tctgatctag gtgatggtta tagactgtaa ttttaccaca tgtttaatga
     6061 tggatagtga cacacatgac acatcgacaa cactatagca tcttatttag attacaacat
     6121 gaaatttttc tgtaatacat gtctttgtac ataatttaaa agtaattcct aagaaatata
     6181 tttatacaag gagtttaaag aaaacatagc ataaagttca atgagtagta aaaaccatat
     6241 acagtatata gcataaagtt caatgagttt attacaaaag cattggttca ctttctgtaa
     6301 cacgacgtta aaccttcgtc tccaatagga gcgctactga ttcaacatgc caatatatac
     6361 taaatacgtt tctacagtca aatgctttaa cgtttcatga ttaagtgact atttaccgtc
     6421 aatcctttcc cattcctccc actaatccaa ctttttaatt actcttaaat caccactaag
     6481 ctagtaacgc ctatcatgaa ttagctctac taaatctagc aacctttcaa atttgcagta
     6541 ttgcaggtgt ctctgtgtct ttaaaatagt tgccttatga tttcttcggt ttcaagatga
     6601 tcaaatagtt atagatttca tgctcacaca tgctcattag atgtgtacat actttactta
     6661 cccaaatcta ttttctcgca aagattttga tggtaaagct gatttggttc tattgaacta
     6721 aatcaaacga gtttcagact gagtgattct aatccggccc attagcccct aaacagaccc
     6781 actaattacg cagcttttaa tagagtaatt acacctagtt tacccactaa accactaagc
     6841 actaattatc tcacaatcta atgagcttcc ctcgtaatta cttgggcttt cactctacca
     6901 tttatttgta acagtcaagt ctctactgtc tctatataaa ctctctaaag ttaacacaca
     6961 attctcatca caaacaaatc aaccaaagca acttctactc tttcttcttt cgaccttatc
     7021 aatctgttga gaaatctaga tggattacaa ggaccacgac ggggattaca aggaccacga
     7081 cattgattac aaggatgatg atgacaagat ggctccgaag aagaagagga aggttggcat
     7141 ccacggggtg ccagctgctg acaagaagta ctcgatcggc ctcgatattg ggactaactc
     7201 tgttggctgg gccgtgatca ccgacgagta caaggtgccc tcaaagaagt tcaaggtcct
     7261 gggcaacacc gatcggcatt ccatcaagaa gaatctcatt ggcgctctcc tgttcgacag
     7321 cggcgagacg gctgaggcta cgcggctcaa gcgcaccgcc cgcaggcggt acacgcgcag
     7381 gaagaatcgc atctgctacc tgcaggagat tttctccaac gagatggcga aggttgacga
     7441 ttctttcttc cacaggctgg aggagtcatt cctcgtggag gaggataaga agcacgagcg
     7501 gcatccaatc ttcggcaaca ttgtcgacga ggttgcctac cacgagaagt accctacgat
     7561 ctaccatctg cggaagaagc tcgtggactc cacagataag gcggacctcc gcctgatcta
     7621 cctcgctctg gcccacatga ttaagttcag gggccatttc ctgatcgagg gggatctcaa
     7681 cccggacaat agcgatgttg acaagctgtt catccagctc gtgcagacgt acaaccagct
     7741 cttcgaggag aaccccatta atgcgtcagg cgtcgacgcg aaggctatcc tgtccgctag
     7801 gctctcgaag tctcggcgcc tcgagaacct gatcgcccag ctgccgggcg agaagaagaa
     7861 cggcctgttc gggaatctca ttgcgctcag cctggggctc acgcccaact tcaagtcgaa
     7921 tttcgatctc gctgaggacg ccaagctgca gctctccaag gacacatacg acgatgacct
     7981 ggataacctc ctggcccaga tcggcgatca gtacgcggac ctgttcctcg ctgccaagaa
     8041 tctgtcggac gccatcctcc tgtctgatat tctcagggtg aacaccgaga ttacgaaggc
     8101 tccgctctca gcctccatga tcaagcgcta cgacgagcac catcaggatc tgaccctcct
     8161 gaaggcgctg gtcaggcagc agctccccga gaagtacaag gagatcttct tcgatcagtc
     8221 gaagaacggc tacgctgggt acattgacgg cggggcctct caggaggagt tctacaagtt
     8281 catcaagccg attctggaga agatggacgg cacggaggag ctgctggtga agctcaatcg
     8341 cgaggacctc ctgaggaagc agcggacatt cgataacggc agcatcccac accagattca
     8401 tctcggggag ctgcacgcta tcctgaggag gcaggaggac ttctaccctt tcctcaagga
     8461 taaccgcgag aagatcgaga agattctgac tttcaggatc ccgtactacg tcggcccact
     8521 cgctaggggc aactcccgct tcgcttggat gacccgcaag tcagaggaga cgatcacgcc
     8581 gtggaacttc gaggaggtgg tcgacaaggg cgctagcgct cagtcgttca tcgagaggat
     8641 gacgaatttc gacaagaacc tgccaaatga gaaggtgctc cctaagcact cgctcctgta
     8701 cgagtacttc acagtctaca acgagctgac taaggtgaag tatgtgaccg agggcatgag
     8761 gaagccggct ttcctgtctg gggagcagaa gaaggccatc gtggacctcc tgttcaagac
     8821 caaccggaag gtcacggtta agcagctcaa ggaggactac ttcaagaaga ttgagtgctt
     8881 cgattcggtc gagatctctg gcgttgagga ccgcttcaac gcctccctgg ggacctacca
     8941 cgatctcctg aagatcatta aggataagga cttcctggac aacgaggaga atgaggatat
     9001 cctcgaggac attgtgctga cactcactct gttcgaggac cgggagatga tcgaggagcg
     9061 cctgaagact tacgcccatc tcttcgatga caaggtcatg aagcagctca agaggaggag
     9121 gtacaccggc tgggggaggc tgagcaggaa gctcatcaac ggcattcggg acaagcagtc
     9181 cgggaagacg atcctcgact tcctgaagag cgatggcttc gcgaaccgca atttcatgca
     9241 gctgattcac gatgacagcc tcacattcaa ggaggatatc cagaaggctc aggtgagcgg
     9301 ccagggggac tcgctgcacg agcatatcgc gaacctcgct ggctcgccag ctatcaagaa
     9361 ggggattctg cagaccgtga aggttgtgga cgagctggtg aaggtcatgg gcaggcacaa
     9421 gcctgagaac atcgtcattg agatggcccg ggagaatcag accacgcaga agggccagaa
     9481 gaactcacgc gagaggatga agaggatcga ggagggcatt aaggagctgg ggtcccagat
     9541 cctcaaggag cacccggtgg agaacacgca gctgcagaat gagaagctct acctgtacta
     9601 cctccagaat ggccgcgata tgtatgtgga ccaggagctg gatattaaca ggctcagcga
     9661 ttacgacgtc gatcatatcg ttccacagtc attcctgaag gatgactcca ttgacaacaa
     9721 ggtcctcacc aggtcggaca agaaccgggg caagtctgat aatgttcctt cagaggaggt
     9781 cgttaagaag atgaagaact actggcgcca gctcctgaat gccaagctga tcacgcagcg
     9841 gaagttcgat aacctcacaa aggctgagag gggcgggctc tctgagctgg acaaggcggg
     9901 cttcatcaag aggcagctgg tcgagacacg gcagatcact aagcacgttg cgcagattct
     9961 cgactcacgg atgaacacta agtacgatga gaatgacaag ctgatccgcg aggtgaaggt
    10021 catcaccctg aagtcaaagc tcgtctccga cttcaggaag gatttccagt tctacaaggt
    10081 tcgggagatc aacaattacc accatgccca tgacgcgtac ctgaacgcgg tggtcggcac
    10141 agctctgatc aagaagtacc caaagctcga gagcgagttc gtgtacgggg actacaaggt
    10201 ttacgatgtg aggaagatga tcgccaagtc ggagcaggag attggcaagg ctaccgccaa
    10261 gtacttcttc tactctaaca ttatgaattt cttcaagaca gagatcactc tggccaatgg
    10321 cgagatccgg aagcgccccc tcatcgagac gaacggcgag acgggggaga tcgtgtggga
    10381 caagggcagg gatttcgcga ccgtcaggaa ggttctctcc atgccacaag tgaatatcgt
    10441 caagaagaca gaggtccaga ctggcgggtt ctctaaggag tcaattctgc ctaagcggaa
    10501 cagcgacaag ctcatcgccc gcaagaagga ctgggatccg aagaagtacg gcgggttcga
    10561 cagccccact gtggcctact cggtcctggt tgtggcgaag gttgagaagg gcaagtccaa
    10621 gaagctcaag agcgtgaagg agctgctggg gatcacgatt atggagcgct ccagcttcga
    10681 gaagaacccg atcgatttcc tggaggcgaa gggctacaag gaggtgaaga aggacctgat
    10741 cattaagctc cccaagtact cactcttcga gctggagaac ggcaggaagc ggatgctggc
    10801 ttccgctggc gagctgcaga aggggaacga gctggctctg ccgtccaagt atgtgaactt
    10861 cctctacctg gcctcccact acgagaagct caagggcagc cccgaggaca acgagcagaa
    10921 gcagctgttc gtcgagcagc acaagcatta cctcgacgag atcattgagc agatttccga
    10981 gttctccaag cgcgtgatcc tggccgacgc gaatctggat aaggtcctct ccgcgtacaa
    11041 caagcaccgc gacaagccaa tcagggagca ggctgagaat atcattcatc tcttcaccct
    11101 gacgaacctc ggcgcccctg ctgctttcaa gtacttcgac acaactatcg atcgcaagag
    11161 gtacacaagc actaaggagg tcctggacgc gaccctcatc caccagtcga ttaccggcct
    11221 ctacgagacg cgcatcgacc tgtctcagct cgggggcgac aagcggccag cggcgacgaa
    11281 gaaggcgggg caggcgaaga agaagaagtg agctcagagc tttcgttcgt atcatcggtt
    11341 tcgacaacgt tcgtcaagtt caatgcatca gtttcattgc gcacacacca gaatcctact
    11401 gagtttgagt attatggcat tgggaaaact gtttttcttg taccatttgt tgtgcttgta
    11461 atttactgtg ttttttattc ggttttcgct atcgaactgt gaaatggaaa tggatggaga
    11521 agagttaatg aatgatatgg tccttttgtt cattctcaaa ttaatattat ttgttttttc
    11581 tcttatttgt tgtgtgttga atttgaaatt ataagagata tgcaaacatt ttgttttgag
    11641 taaaaatgtg tcaaatcgtg gcctctaatg accgaagtta atatgaggag taaaacactt
    11701 gtagttgtac cattatgctt attcactagg caacaaatat attttcagac ctagaaaagc
    11761 tgcaaatgtt actgaataca agtatgtcct cttgtgtttt agacatttat gaactttcct
    11821 ttatgtaatt ttccagaatc cttgtcagat tctaatcatt gctttataat tatagttata
    11881 ctcatggatt tgtagttgag tatgaaaata ttttttaatg cattttatga cttgccaatt
    11941 gattgacaac gaattcgtaa tcatgtcata gctgtttcct gtgtgaaatt gttatccgct
    12001 cacaattcca cacaacatac gagccggaag cataaagtgt aaagcctggg gtgcctaatg
    12061 agtgagctaa ctcacattaa ttgcgttgcg ctcactgccc gctttccagt cgggaaacct
    12121 gtcgtgccag ctgcattaat gaatcggcca acgcgcgggg agaggcggtt tgcgtattgg
    12181 ctagagcagc ttgccaacat ggtggagcac gacactctcg tctactccaa gaatatcaaa
    12241 gatacagtct cagaagacca aagggctatt gagacttttc aacaaagggt aatatcggga
    12301 aacctcctcg gattccattg cccagctatc tgtcacttca tcaaaaggac agtagaaaag
    12361 gaaggtggca cctacaaatg ccatcattgc gataaaggaa aggctatcgt tcaagatgcc
    12421 tctgccgaca gtggtcccaa agatggaccc ccacccacga ggagcatcgt ggaaaaagaa
    12481 gacgttccaa ccacgtcttc aaagcaagtg gattgatgtg aacatggtgg agcacgacac
    12541 tctcgtctac tccaagaata tcaaagatac agtctcagaa gaccaaaggg ctattgagac
    12601 ttttcaacaa agggtaatat cgggaaacct cctcggattc cattgcccag ctatctgtca
    12661 cttcatcaaa aggacagtag aaaaggaagg tggcacctac aaatgccatc attgcgataa
    12721 aggaaaggct atcgttcaag atgcctctgc cgacagtggt cccaaagatg gacccccacc
    12781 cacgaggagc atcgtggaaa aagaagacgt tccaaccacg tcttcaaagc aagtggattg
    12841 atgtgatatc tccactgacg taagggatga cgcacaatcc cactatcctt cgcaagaccc
    12901 ttcctctata taaggaagtt catttcattt ggagaggaca cgctgaaatc accagtctct
    12961 ctctacaaat ctatctctct cgagctttcg cagatccggg gggcaatgag atatgaaaaa
    13021 gcctgaactc accgcgacgt ctgtcgagaa gtttctgatc gaaaagttcg acagcgtctc
    13081 cgacctgatg cagctctcgg agggcgaaga atctcgtgct ttcagcttcg atgtaggagg
    13141 gcgtggatat gtcctgcggg taaatagctg cgccgatggt ttctacaaag atcgttatgt
    13201 ttatcggcac tttgcatcgg ccgcgctccc gattccggaa gtgcttgaca ttggggagtt
    13261 tagcgagagc ctgacctatt gcatctcccg ccgttcacag ggtgtcacgt tgcaagacct
    13321 gcctgaaacc gaactgcccg ctgttctaca accggtcgcg gaggctatgg atgcgatcgc
    13381 tgcggccgat cttagccaga cgagcgggtt cggcccattc ggaccgcaag gaatcggtca
    13441 atacactaca tggcgtgatt tcatatgcgc gattgctgat ccccatgtgt atcactggca
    13501 aactgtgatg gacgacaccg tcagtgcgtc cgtcgcgcag gctctcgatg agctgatgct
    13561 ttgggccgag gactgccccg aagtccggca cctcgtgcac gcggatttcg gctccaacaa
    13621 tgtcctgacg gacaatggcc gcataacagc ggtcattgac tggagcgagg cgatgttcgg
    13681 ggattcccaa tacgaggtcg ccaacatctt cttctggagg ccgtggttgg cttgtatgga
    13741 gcagcagacg cgctacttcg agcggaggca tccggagctt gcaggatcgc cacgactccg
    13801 ggcgtatatg ctccgcattg gtcttgacca actctatcag agcttggttg acggcaattt
    13861 cgatgatgca gcttgggcgc agggtcgatg cgacgcaatc gtccgatccg gagccgggac
    13921 tgtcgggcgt acacaaatcg cccgcagaag cgcggccgtc tggaccgatg gctgtgtaga
    13981 agtactcgcc gatagtggaa accgacgccc cagcactcgt ccgagggcaa agaaatagag
    14041 tagatgccga ccgggatctg tcgatcgaca agctcgagtt tctccataat aatgtgtgag
    14101 tagttcccag ataagggaat tagggttcct atagggtttc gctcatgtgt tgagcatata
    14161 agaaaccctt agtatgtatt tgtatttgta aaatacttct atcaataaaa tttctaattc
    14221 ctaaaaccaa aatccagtac taaaatccag atcccccgaa ttaattcggc gttaattcag
    14281 tacattaaaa acgtccgcaa tgtgttatta agttgtctaa gcgtcaattt gtttacacca
    14341 caatatatcc tgccaccagc cagccaacag ctccccgacc ggcagctcgg cacaaaatca
    14401 ccactcgata caggcagccc atcagtccgg gacggcgtca gcgggagagc cgttgtaagg
    14461 cggcagactt tgctcatgtt accgatgcta ttcggaagaa cggcaactaa gctgccgggt
    14521 ttgaaacacg gatgatctcg cggagggtag catgttgatt gtaacgatga cagagcgttg
    14581 ctgcctgtga tcaccgcggt ttcaaaatcg gctccgtcga tactatgtta tacgccaact
    14641 ttgaaaacaa ctttgaaaaa gctgttttct ggtatttaag gttttagaat gcaaggaaca
    14701 gtgaattgga gttcgtcttg ttataattag cttcttgggg tatctttaaa tactgtagaa
    14761 aagaggaagg aaataataaa tggctaaaat gagaatatca ccggaattga aaaaactgat
    14821 cgaaaaatac cgctgcgtaa aagatacgga aggaatgtct cctgctaagg tatataagct
    14881 ggtgggagaa aatgaaaacc tatatttaaa aatgacggac agccggtata aagggaccac
    14941 ctatgatgtg gaacgggaaa aggacatgat gctatggctg gaaggaaagc tgcctgttcc
    15001 aaaggtcctg cactttgaac ggcatgatgg ctggagcaat ctgctcatga gtgaggccga
    15061 tggcgtcctt tgctcggaag agtatgaaga tgaacaaagc cctgaaaaga ttatcgagct
    15121 gtatgcggag tgcatcaggc tctttcactc catcgacata tcggattgtc cctatacgaa
    15181 tagcttagac agccgcttag ccgaattgga ttacttactg aataacgatc tggccgatgt
    15241 ggattgcgaa aactgggaag aagacactcc atttaaagat ccgcgcgagc tgtatgattt
    15301 tttaaagacg gaaaagcccg aagaggaact tgtcttttcc cacggcgacc tgggagacag
    15361 caacatcttt gtgaaagatg gcaaagtaag tggctttatt gatcttggga gaagcggcag
    15421 ggcggacaag tggtatgaca ttgccttctg cgtccggtcg atcagggagg atatcgggga
    15481 agaacagtat gtcgagctat tttttgactt actggggatc aagcctgatt gggagaaaat
    15541 aaaatattat attttactgg atgaattgtt ttagtaccta gaatgcatga ccaaaatccc
    15601 ttaacgtgag ttttcgttcc actgagcgtc agaccccgta gaaaagatca aaggatcttc
    15661 ttgagatcct ttttttctgc gcgtaatctg ctgcttgcaa acaaaaaaac caccgctacc
    15721 agcggtggtt tgtttgccgg atcaagagct accaactctt tttccgaagg taactggctt
    15781 cagcagagcg cagataccaa atactgtcct tctagtgtag ccgtagttag gccaccactt
    15841 caagaactct gtagcaccgc ctacatacct cgctctgcta atcctgttac cagtggctgc
    15901 tgccagtggc gataagtcgt gtcttaccgg gttggactca agacgatagt taccggataa
    15961 ggcgcagcgg tcgggctgaa cggggggttc gtgcacacag cccagcttgg agcgaacgac
    16021 ctacaccgaa ctgagatacc tacagcgtga gctatgagaa agcgccacgc ttcccgaagg
    16081 gagaaaggcg gacaggtatc cggtaagcgg cagggtcgga acaggagagc gcacgaggga
    16141 gcttccaggg ggaaacgcct ggtatcttta tagtcctgtc gggtttcgcc acctctgact
    16201 tgagcgtcga tttttgtgat gctcgtcagg ggggcggagc ctatggaaaa acgccagcaa
    16261 cgcggccttt ttacggttcc tggccttttg ctggcctttt gctcacatgt tctttcctgc
    16321 gttatcccct gattctgtgg ataaccgtat taccgccttt gagtgagctg ataccgctcg
    16381 ccgcagccga acgaccgagc gcagcgagtc agtgagcgag gaagcggaag agcgcctgat
    16441 gcggtatttt ctccttacgc atctgtgcgg tatttcacac cg
//
